Addgene plasmid #227386: FUS-miRFP670-Coilin
Purpose: Adhesion module, creates 'seed' at Cajal body
Depositing lab: Clifford Brangwynne. Depositing organization: Princeton University. Publication: Condensate interfacial forces reposition DNA loci and probe chromatin viscoelasticity. Strom AR, Kim Y, Zhao H, Chang YC, Orlovsky ND, Kosmrlj A, Storm C, Brangwynne CP. Cell. 2024 Aug 14:S0092-8674(24)00828-6. doi: 10.1016/j.cell.2024.07.034. PubMed 39168125.
Backbone
  Vector backbone: FM5
  Vector type: Lentiviral
Growth in bacteria
  Bacterial resistance: Ampicillin, 100 μg/mL
  Growth temperature: 37°C
  Growth strain: NEB Stable
  Copy number: Unknown
Gene/Insert
  Gene/Insert name: Cajal body FUS IDR
  Species: H. sapiens (human)
  Cloning method: Golden Gate
Terms and licenses: Academic/Nonprofit Terms; Industry Terms: Not Available to Industry
How to cite: FUS-miRFP670-Coilin was a gift from Clifford Brangwynne (Addgene plasmid # 227386 ; http://n2t.net/addgene:227386 ; RRID:Addgene_227386)
