[The description below was written by a language model from this plasmid's Addgene catalogue record and pLannotate feature annotations shown in this document.]
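Description:
FUS-miRFP670-Coilin is a lentiviral transfer plasmid built on the FM5 backbone and assembled by Golden Gate cloning. It is designed to deliver a three-part human fusion protein into mammalian cells. It is propagated in E. coli through a high-copy ColE1/pUC-type origin with ampicillin selection (β-lactamase). The backbone also carries an f1 origin and an SV40/EM7-driven BleoR cassette lying outside the viral LTRs. The viral portion has a chimeric CMV enhancer/promoter placed upstream of a truncated HIV-1 5' LTR, which drives genomic RNA production in packaging cells. This is followed by the Ψ packaging signal with a gag fragment, the RRE for Rev-dependent nuclear export, and the cPPT/CTS. A WPRE downstream of the insert enhances transcript expression, and a second truncated LTR followed by a bGH polyadenylation signal closes the viral unit. No structural or enzymatic viral genes are annotated beyond short fragments, so viral particle production would depend on packaging functions supplied in trans.

The payload is expressed from the human ubiquitin C (UbC) promoter. It reads, in order, a fragment of human FUS (described in the record as the FUS IDR, its intrinsically disordered region), the near-infrared fluorescent protein miRFP670 (which needs biliverdin as a cofactor), and human coilin (COIL), the scaffold protein of Cajal bodies. Coilin targets the fusion to Cajal bodies, the FUS region provides a surface compatible with FUS-based condensates, and miRFP670 allows imaging. The depositor describes it as an "adhesion module" that creates a seed at the Cajal body. The associated work used condensate interfacial forces to reposition genomic loci and probe chromatin viscoelasticity.
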