Features (pLannotate 1.2.2; 33 found; start..end, strand, type, name):
    210..443     -  misc_feature   RRE: The Rev response element (RRE) of HIV-1 allows for Rev-dependent mRNA export from the nucleus to the cytoplasm.
    589..952     -  CDS            HIV-1 gag (fragment): gag protein from human immunodeficiency virus 1; gag
    936..1061    -  misc_feature   HIV-1 Ψ: packaging signal of human immunodeficiency virus type 1
   1108..1288    -  LTR            5' LTR (truncated): truncated 5' long terminal repeat (LTR) from HIV-1
   1306..1505    -  promoter       CMV promoter: human cytomegalovirus (CMV) immediate early promoter
   1506..1885    -  enhancer       CMV enhancer: human cytomegalovirus immediate early enhancer
   2040..2092    +  misc_feature   bom (fragment): basis of mobility region from pBR322
   2151..2255    +  promoter       AmpR promoter: bla
   2256..3116    +  CDS            AmpR: β-lactamase; bla; confers resistance to ampicillin, carbenicillin, and related antibiotics
   3287..3875    +  rep_origin     ori: high-copy-number ColE1/pMB1/pBR322/pUC origin of replication
   4058..4150    +  CDS            lacI (fragment): lac repressor; lacI; The lac repressor binds to the lac operator to inhibit transcription in E. coli. This inhibition can be relieved by adding lactose or isopropyl-β-D-thiogalactopyranoside (IPTG).
   4163..4184    +  protein_bind   CAP binding site: CAP binding activates transcription in the presence of cAMP. E. coli catabolite activator protein
   4199..4229    +  promoter       lac promoter: promoter for the E. coli lac operon
   4233..4255    +  protein_bind   lac operator (fragment): The lac repressor binds to the lac operator to inhibit transcription in E. coli. This inhibition can be relieved by adding lactose or isopropyl-β-D-thiogalactopyranoside (IPTG). lac repressor encoded by lacI
   4326..4447    -  polyA_signal   SV40 poly(A) signal: SV40 polyadenylation signal
   4442..4567    -  CDS            ble (fragment): BLE_KLEPN - Experimental evidence at protein level: Swiss-Prot protein existence level 1. Binding protein with a strong affinity to the bleomycin family of antibiotics. Binds to CL990; an antimitotic-antibiotic compound. From Klebsiella pneumoniae.
   4577..4951    -  CDS            BleoR: antibiotic-binding protein; Sh ble from Streptoalloteichus hindustanus; confers resistance to bleomycin, phleomycin, and Zeocin™
   4970..5017    -  promoter       EM7 promoter: synthetic bacterial promoter&nbsp
   5065..5394    -  promoter       SV40 promoter: SV40 enhancer and early promoter
   5408..5836    -  rep_origin     f1 ori (sequence partly withheld): f1 bacteriophage origin of replication; arrow indicates direction of (+) strand synthesis
   5857..5878    -  promoter       SV40 promoter (fragment): SV40 enhancer and early promoter
   5882..6106    -  polyA_signal   bGH poly(A) signal: bovine growth hormone polyadenylation signal
   6138..6318    -  LTR            5' LTR (truncated): truncated 5' long terminal repeat (LTR) from HIV-1
   6325..6906    -  CDS            nef (fragment): NEF_HV1H2 - Experimental evidence at protein level: Swiss-Prot protein existence level 1. Extracellular Nef protein targets CD4(+) T-lymphocytes for apoptosis by interacting with CXCR4 surface receptors. From Human immunodeficiency virus type 1 group M subtype B (isolate HXB2) (HIV-1).
   6843..7431    -  misc_feature   WPRE: woodchuck hepatitis virus posttranscriptional regulatory element
   7431..7455    -  misc_feature   MCS (fragment): pBluescript multiple cloning site
   7500..9221    -  CDS            COIL: COIL_HUMAN - Also known as CLN80. Experimental evidence at protein level: Swiss-Prot protein existence level 1. Component of nuclear coiled bodies, also known as Cajal bodies or CBs, which are involved in the modification and assembly of nucleoplasmic snRNPs. From Homo sapiens (Human).
   9261..10205   -  CDS            miRFP670: miRFP670 is a basic (constitutively fluorescent) near ir fluorescent protein published in 2016, derived from Rhodopseudomonas palustris. It has low acid sensitivity. It requires the cofactor biliverdin for fluorescence.
  10230..10886   -  CDS            FUS (fragment): FUS_HUMAN - Also known as TLS. Experimental evidence at protein level: Swiss-Prot protein existence level 1. DNA/RNA-binding protein that plays a role in various cellular processes such as transcription regulation, RNA splicing, RNA transport, DNA repair and damage response (PubMed:27731383). Binds to nascent pre-mRNAs and acts as a molecular mediator between RNA polymerase II and U1 small nuclear ribonucleoprotein thereby coupling transcription and splicing (PubMed:26124092). Binds also its own pre- mRNA and autoregulates its expression; this autoregulation mechanism is mediated by non-sense-
  10901..10928   +  misc_feature   MCS (fragment): pUC18/19 multiple cloning site
  10939..12150   -  promoter       UbC promoter: human ubiquitin C promoter
  12215..12332   -  misc_feature   cPPT/CTS: central polypurine tract and central termination sequence of HIV-1
  12382..12482   -  CDS            Rev (fragment): human immunodeficiency virus 1 (HIV-1) Rev protein; rev; enhances nuclear export of unspliced and incompletely spliced viral mRNAs
>Addgene plasmid #227386 | FUS-miRFP670-Coilin | addgene full sequence | sequence record 450167 | Addgene NGS Result
ATTCCAATAATTCTTGTTCATTCTTTTCTTGCTGGTTTTGCGATTCTTCAATTAAGGAGTGTATTAAGCT
TGTGTAATTGTTAATTTCTCTGTCCCACTCCATCCAGGTCGTGTGATTCCAAATCTGTTCCAGAGATTTA
TTACTCCAACTAGCATTCCAAGGCACAGCAGTGGTGCAAATGAGTTTTCCAGAGCAACCCCAAATCCCCA
GGAGCTGTTGATCCTTTAGGTATCTTTCCACAGCCAGGATTCTTGCCTGGAGCTGCTTGATGCCCCAGAC
TGTGAGTTGCAACAGATGCTGTTGCGCCTCAATAGCCCTCAGCAAATTGTTCTGCTGCTGCACTATACCA
GACAATAATTGTCTGGCCTGTACCGTCAGCGTCATTGACGCTGCGCCCATAGTGCTTCCTGCTGCTCCCA
AGAACCCAAGGAACAAAGCTCCTATTCCCACTGCTCTTTTTTCTCTCTGCACCACTCTTCTCTTTGCCTT
GGTGGGTGCTACTCCTAATGGTTCAATTTTTACTACTTTATATTTATATAATTCACTTCTCCAATTGTCC
CTCATATCTCCTCCTCCAGGTCTGAAGATCAGCGGCCGCTTGCTGTGCGGTGGTCTTACTTTTGTTTTGC
TCTTCCTCTATCTTGTCTAAAGCTTCCTTGGTGTCTTTTATCTCTATCCTTTGATGCACACAATAGAGGG
TTGCTACTGTATTATATAATGATCTAAGTTCTTCTGATCCTGTCTGAAGGGATGGTTGTAGCTGTCCCAG
TATTTGTCTACAGCCTTCTGATGTTTCTAACAGGCCAGGATTAACTGCGAATCGTTCTAGCTCCCTGCTT
GCCCATACTATATGTTTTAATTTATATTTTTTCTTTCCCCCTGGCCTTAACCGAATTTTTTCCCATCGCG
ATCTAATTCTCCCCCGCTTAATACTGACGCTCTCGCACCCATCTCTCTCCTTCTAGCCTCCGCTAGTCAA
AATTTTTGGCGTACTCACCAGTCGCCGCCCCTCGCCTCTTGCCGTGCGCGCTTCAGCAAGCCGAGTCCTG
CGTCGAGAGAGCTCCTCTGGTTTCCCTTTCGCTTTCAAGTCCCTGTTCGGGCGCCACTGCTAGAGATTTT
CCACACTGACTAAAAGGGTCTGAGGGATCTCTAGTTACCAGAGTCACACAACAGACGGGCACACACTACT
TGAAGCACTCAAGGCAAGCTTTATTGAGGCTTAAGCAGTGGGTTCCCTAGTTAGCCAGAGAGCTCCCAGG
CTCAGATCTGGTCTAACCAGAGAGACCCAGTACAGGCAAAACGCGCTGCTTATATAGACCTCCCACCGTA
CACGCCTACCGCCCATTTGCGTCAATGGGGCGGAGTTGTTACGACATTTTGGAAAGTCCCGTTGATTTTG
GTGCCAAAACAAACTCCCATTGACGTCAATGGGGTGGAGACTTGGAAATCCCCGTGAGTCAAACCGCTAT
CCACGCCCATTGATGTACTGCCAAAACCGCATCACCATGGTAATAGCGATGACTAATACGTAGATGTACT
GCCAAGTAGGAAAGTCCCATAAGGTCATGTACTGGGCATAATGCCAGGCGGGCCATTTACCGTCATTGAC
GTCAATAGGGGGCGTACTTGGCATATGATACACTTGATGTACTGCCAAGTGGGCAGTTTACCGTAAATAC
TCCACCCATTGACGTCAATGGAAAGTCCCTATTGGCGTTACTATGGGAACATACGTCATTATTGACGTCA
ATGGGCGGGGGTCGTTGGGCGGTCAGCCAGGCGGGCCATTTACCGTAAGTTATGTAACGCGGAACTCCAT
ATATGGGCTATGAACTAATGACCCCGTAATTGATTACTATTAATAACTAGTCAATAATCAATGTCAACGC
GTATATCTGGCCCGTACATCGCGAAGCAGCGCAAAACGCCTAACCCTAAGCAGATTCTTCATGCAATTGT
CGGTCAAGCCTTGCCTTGTTGTAGCTTAAATTTTGCTCGCGCACTACTCAGCGACCTCCAACACACAAGC
AGGGAGCAGATACTGGCTTAACTATGCGGCATCAGAGCAGATTGTACTGAGAGTGCACCATAGGGGATCG
GGAGATCTCCCGATCCGTCGACGTCAGGTGGCACTTTTCGGGGAAATGTGCGCGGAACCCCTATTTGTTT
ATTTTTCTAAATACATTCAAATATGTATCCGCTCATGAGACAATAACCCTGATAAATGCTTCAATAATAT
TGAAAAAGGAAGAGTATGAGTATTCAACATTTCCGTGTCGCCCTTATTCCCTTTTTTGCGGCATTTTGCC
TTCCTGTTTTTGCTCACCCAGAAACGCTGGTGAAAGTAAAAGATGCTGAAGATCAGTTGGGTGCACGAGT
GGGTTACATCGAACTGGATCTCAACAGCGGTAAGATCCTTGAGAGTTTTCGCCCCGAAGAACGTTTTCCA
ATGATGAGCACTTTTAAAGTTCTGCTATGTGGCGCGGTATTATCCCGTATTGACGCCGGGCAAGAGCAAC
TCGGTCGCCGCATACACTATTCTCAGAATGACTTGGTTGAGTACTCACCAGTCACAGAAAAGCATCTTAC
GGATGGCATGACAGTAAGAGAATTATGCAGTGCTGCCATAACCATGAGTGATAACACTGCGGCCAACTTA
CTTCTGACAACGATCGGAGGACCGAAGGAGCTAACCGCTTTTTTGCACAACATGGGGGATCATGTAACTC
GCCTTGATCGTTGGGAACCGGAGCTGAATGAAGCCATACCAAACGACGAGCGTGACACCACGATGCCTGT
AGCAATGGCAACAACGTTGCGCAAACTATTAACTGGCGAACTACTTACTCTAGCTTCCCGGCAACAATTA
ATAGACTGGATGGAGGCGGATAAAGTTGCAGGACCACTTCTGCGCTCGGCCCTTCCGGCTGGCTGGTTTA
TTGCTGATAAATCTGGAGCCGGTGAGCGTGGGTCTCGCGGTATCATTGCAGCACTGGGGCCAGATGGTAA
GCCCTCCCGTATCGTAGTTATCTACACGACGGGGAGTCAGGCAACTATGGATGAACGAAATAGACAGATC
GCTGAGATAGGTGCCTCACTGATTAAGCATTGGTAACTGTCAGACCAAGTTTACTCATATATACTTTAGA
TTGATTTAAAACTTCATTTTTAATTTAAAAGGATCTAGGTGAAGATCCTTTTTGATAATCTCATGACCAA
AATCCCTTAACGTGAGTTTTCGTTCCACTGAGCGTCAGACCCCGTAGAAAAGATCAAAGGATCTTCTTGA
GATCCTTTTTTTCTGCGCGTAATCTGCTGCTTGCAAACAAAAAAACCACCGCTACCAGCGGTGGTTTGTT
TGCCGGATCAAGAGCTACCAACTCTTTTTCCGAAGGTAACTGGCTTCAGCAGAGCGCAGATACCAAATAC
TGTTCTTCTAGTGTAGCCGTAGTTAGGCCACCACTTCAAGAACTCTGTAGCACCGCCTACATACCTCGCT
CTGCTAATCCTGTTACCAGTGGCTGCTGCCAGTGGCGATAAGTCGTGTCTTACCGGGTTGGACTCAAGAC
GATAGTTACCGGATAAGGCGCAGCGGTCGGGCTGAACGGGGGGTTCGTGCACACAGCCCAGCTTGGAGCG
AACGACCTACACCGAACTGAGATACCTACAGCGTGAGCTATGAGAAAGCGCCACGCTTCCCGAAGGGAGA
AAGGCGGACAGGTATCCGGTAAGCGGCAGGGTCGGAACAGGAGAGCGCACGAGGGAGCTTCCAGGGGGAA
ACGCCTGGTATCTTTATAGTCCTGTCGGGTTTCGCCACCTCTGACTTGAGCGTCGATTTTTGTGATGCTC
GTCAGGGGGGCGGAGCCTATGGAAAAACGCCAGCAACGCGGCCTTTTTACGGTTCCTGGCCTTTTGCTGG
CCTTTTGCTCACATGTTCTTTCCTGCGTTATCCCCTGATTCTGTGGATAACCGTATTACCGCCTTTGAGT
GAGCTGATACCGCTCGCCGCAGCCGAACGACCGAGCGCAGCGAGTCAGTGAGCGAGGAAGCGGAAGAGCG
CCCAATACGCAAACCGCCTCTCCCCGCGCGTTGGCCGATTCATTAATGCAGCTGGCACGACAGGTTTCCC
GACTGGAAAGCGGGCAGTGAGCGCAACGCAATTAATGTGAGTTAGCTCACTCATTAGGCACCCCAGGCTT
TACACTTTATGCTTCCGGCTCGTATGTTGTGTGGAATTGTGAGCGGATAACAATTTCACACAGGAAACAG
CTATGACCATGATTACGCCAAGCTCTAGCTAGAGGTCGACGGTATACAGACATGATAAGATACATTGATG
AGTTTGGACAAACCACAACTAGAATGCAGTGAAAAAAATGCTTTATTTGTGAAATTTGTGATGCTATTGC
TTTATTTGTAACCATTATAAGCTGCAATAAACAAGTTGGGGTGGGCGAAGAACTCCAGCATGAGATCCCC
GCGCTGGAGGATCATCCAGCCGGCGTCCCGGAAAACGATTCCGAAGCCCAACCTTTCATAGAAGGCGGCG
GTGGAATCGAAATCTCGTAGCACGTGTCAGTCCTGCTCCTCGGCCACGAAGTGCACGCAGTTGCCGGCCG
GGTCGCGCAGGGCGAACTCCCGCCCCCACGGCTGCTCGCCGATCTCGGTCATGGCCGGCCCGGAGGCGTC
CCGGAAGTTCGTGGACACGACCTCCGACCACTCGGCGTACAGCTCGTCCAGGCCGCGCACCCACACCCAG
GCCAGGGTGTTGTCCGGCACCACCTGGTCCTGGACCGCGCTGATGAACAGGGTCACGTCGTCCCGGACCA
CACCGGCGAAGTCGTCCTCCACGAAGTCCCGGGAGAACCCGAGCCGGTCGGTCCAGAACTCGACCGCTCC
GGCGACGTCGCGCGCGGTGAGCACCGGAACGGCACTGGTCAACTTGGCCATGGTTTAGTTCCTCACCTTG
TCGTATTATACTATGCCGATATACTATGCCGATGATTAATTGTCAACACGTGCTGATCAGATCCGAAAAT
GGATATACAAGCTCCCGGGAGCTTTTTGCAAAAGCCTAGGCCTCCAAAAAAGCCTCCTCACTACTTCTGG
AATAGCTCAGAGGCAGAGGCGGCCTCGGCCTCTGCATAAATAAAAAAAATTAGTCAGCCATGGGGCGGAG
AATGGGCGGAACTGGGCGGAGTTAGGGGCGGGATGGGCGGAGTTAGGGGCGGGACTATGGTTGCTGACTA
ATTGAGATGCATGCTTTGCATACTTCTGCCTGCTGGGGAGCCTGGGGACTTTCCACACCTGGTTGCTGAC
TAATTGAGATGCATGCTTTGCATACTTCTGCCTGCTGGGGAGCCTGGGGACTTTCCACACCCTAACTGAC
ACACATTCCACAGAATTAATTCGCGTTAAATTTTTGTTAAATCAGCTCATTTTTTAACCAATAGGCCGAA
ATCGGCAAAATCCCTTATAAATCAAAAGAATAGACCGAGATAGGGT
[37 nt withheld, positions 5507-5543]
AAAGAACGTGGACTCCAACGTCAAAGG
[49 nt withheld, positions 5571-5619]
T
[91 nt withheld, positions 5621-5711]
G
[124 nt withheld, positions 5713-5836]
GGGGATACCCCCTAGAGCCCCAGCTGGTTCTTTCCGCCTCAGAAGCCATAGAGCCCACCGCATCCCCAGC
ATGCCTGCTATTGTCTTCCCAATCCTCCCCCTTGCTGTCCTGCCCCACCCCACCCCCCAGAATAGAATGA
CACCTACTCAGACAATGCGATGCAATTTCCTCATTTTATTAGGAAAGGACAGTGGGAGTGGCACCTTCCA
GGGTCAAGGAAGGCACGGGGGAGGGGCAAACAACAGATGGCTGGCAACTAGAAGGCACAGTCGAGGCTGA
TCAGCGGGTTTAAACGGGCCCTGCTAGAGATTTTCCACACTGACTAAAAGGGTCTGAGGGATCTCTAGTT
ACCAGAGTCACACAACAGACGGGCACACACTACTTGAAGCACTCAAGGCAAGCTTTATTGAGGCTTAAGC
AGTGGGTTCCCTAGTTAGCCAGAGAGCTCCCAGGCTCAGATCTGGTCTAACCAGAGAGACCCAGTACAGT
CCGGATGCAGCTCTCGGGCCATGTGATGAAATGCTAGGCGGCTGTCAAACCTCCACTCTAATACTTCTCT
CTCCGGGTCATCCATCCCATGCAGGCTCACAGGGTGTAACAAGCGGGTGTTCTCTCCTTCATTGGCTTCT
TCTACCTTCTCTTGCTCAACTGGTACTAGCTTGTAGCACCATCCAAAGGTCAGTGGATATCTGATCCCTG
GCCCTGGTGTGTAGTTCTGCCAATCAGGGAAGTAGCCTTGTGTGTGGTAGATCCACAGATCAAGGATATC
TTGTCTTCGTTGGGAGTGAATTAGCCCTTCCAGTCCCCCCTTTTCTTTTAAAAAGTGGCTAAGATCTACA
GCTGCCTTGTAAGTCATTGGTCTTAAAGGTACCTGAGGTGTGACTGGAAAACCCACCTCCTCCTCCTCTT
GTGCTTCTAGCCAGGCACAATCAGCATTGGTAGCTGCTGTATTGCTACTTGTGATTGCTCCATGTTTTTC
TAGGTCTCGAGGTCGACGGTATCGATGCGGGGAGGCGGCCCAAAGGGAGATCCGACTCGTCTGAGGGCGA
AGGCGAAGACGCGGAAGAGGCCGCAGAGCCGGCAGCAGGCCGCGGGAAGGAAGGTCCGCTGGATTGAGGG
CCGAAGGGACGTAGCAGAAGGACGTCCCGCGCAGAATCCAGGTGGCAACACAGGCGAGCAGCCAAGGAAA
GGACGATGATTTCCCCGACAACACCACGGAATTGTCAGTGCCCAACAGCCGAGCCCCTGTCCAGCAGCGG
GCAAGGCAGGCGGCGATGAGTTCCGCCGTGGCAATAGGGAGGGGGAAAGCGAAAGTCCCGGAAAGGAGCT
GACAGGTGGTGGCAATGCCCCAACCAGTGGGGGTTGCGTCAGCAAACACAGTGCACACCACGCCACGTTG
CCTGACAACGGGCCACAACTCCTCATAAAGAGACAGCAACCAGGATTTATACAAGGAGGAGAAAATGAAA
GCCATACGGGAAGCAATAGCATGATACAAAGGCATTAAAGCAGCGTATCCACATAGCGTAAAAGGAGCAA
CATAGTTAAGAATACCAGTCAATCTTTCACAAATTTTGTAATCCAGAGGTTGATTATCGATAAGCTTGAT
ATCGAATTCTAGAGTCGCGGCCGCTTTACTTGTACGATCCGGCGCGATCATTAGGCAGGTTCTGTACTTG
ATGTGTTACTTGGAGATTCAATAATCAGTCTTGGGTCAATCAACTCTTTCCAAAATACAGTGATCTTGCT
CTCCTGTGTCACAGCGTACTCCACTACCTCAGCTCCATTTTCATTGTGATAAACTAAATCAAATTTCCCA
GGTTCTCTCAAGGCAGGTAAGGATGAAAGAATTTCTATATCTACTTGCTGGGTCTCTGGATTGTGGCTTA
ATATTCTTCCTTCCTTGTAGTCAGAGACATCAGGAGAGTAACTGGATGTTAGCTCCAAAAGCTTAAATGC
AATCTTTTCTCCAACTTGAGGGGCAGCTGCTAACAGTGGTAACAGACTATAGTCCTTCTTGGGTGTCTCT
ACTGGATTCTGGATAATAGTAGATGAATTTTTTACCACGTCATTTAATTGCTGTTGCCTCTGGTTGTCAG
TGCTTCTATTTACAACACAGGAAACAGGATGCCCTCGTCCTCGACCTCTCCCCCGCATGCCCCGTCCCTT
AGCTCCCTTCCAAGAAAAAAGGTTCTCTTCTCTACCCCATCCTCTTCCTAAACTAGCAGGGAGAGACACA
CTGGGAGAAGCACCAGGAGCCTGTCCACCACCATTTGAGCCAGAACGCCTCCATCCAGCAGCACCTGCAG
TCTGTGATGACAGCCCTGGGCCTGGACGACCTCTTCCTGCAAAAAGGCCTACTGTCTTTAAGAAACCCGC
AGCACACTCCGGGGTGCTCGATGACATCAAGCATTGGTCGTCTGACTCTGCACTAGAGTCTGAACTGGAA
GATGTTGTTCCAGAGGTCTTGCCCTTGCTGGGGGTAAGGCTAAAGCCAAGTTTTATAGCCAGTTTGTCTG
CAGTTGTATTTTTGGTAGAGGGTTCTTCCTTTGATAACTCAGTTGGTAATTTCTCTGAGGAATTTCTGGC
CTCCAAAGTGACTTTGCTGGGACCATCACTGATAGATTCATCACAAGACTCAGACTCCGAGGAGGAACTG
GGACTCTCTTTTGAGCAAACGCTTACACTACCTTTCCTTTTGGCTTTAACAAGGCTGTTTCTAGCAGAAC
CTTTTGGAGAACTACATCTCTGATTGGCCCAGTCTTTCACTGCCTGTACTTTCGGAGACTTGGGATTCTT
AGCCTTTTTTTTATATTCACATTTCTCCTTTTTCTTTGGTGATTTTCTTTTGGCCTCTTCGTTATCATCA
CCCACTGTGCCACAGGTTGCTTTATTTTTTCTCTTGTTTTTTTTGCTGACAGTCTGATCTGTGACAGCTT
TTGGTTCCAGATCCAAGACCTTCTCATTATTGTTATTGTTCTCTCGACTCTTCCAATGCTTCTTTGAATA
TTTGCAATCTGGTTCAGTTTCTTCACCCTCCTCTAACTGAAATGCCCGCTTCTTTGCTTTTCTAAGAGAT
AAATTAATGTCACCATTACTGATGACTACAGAATTCTCAGCAACTCCTCTCTCTTCTAATTTAACTCTGA
GGCAGTCGTTGTCTCTCACAAGGCGCGCGCTCTCGGCGGGGGGCAAGAGCCCCCCCTCCAGGTAGAGGCC
TAGGAAGGCCCCAGAACTGAAGCCGAAGCGCTGGCGGATGAGACTAATGAGATCTGTGACGACTCGGCAT
CTGTTCAAGTCGACCAGAAGCCAGAAGGCCGTACAGTGCGGGGTAGCTGGCGGCGGGTAATCAAATTGAA
GCCGTAGCCTAACCGTCTCGGAAGCTGCCGCGCCTCCAGATCCGCCGGATCCGCCGCCTCCGGAGCTCTC
AAGCGCGGTGATCCGCGTCGCGATCCTTTCGGCGAGCCGTTTGCAGATCGCCCGCAGCTCGAAACGGATG
AAGCGCGGCAGATAATGGTGACAGACAACCAGGCCCCACAGCTTGCCGCCGACCACCAGCGACACCGCCA
GGGTGGCGCGCACGCCCATGTCCTTCAGGAACTGCAGATGGCACGGCGACATCGAGCGCAGGAAGCAGCC
CGACATGTCGAGATCGCGCCCGGTCAGCGGCGACAGCCGCGGCTCCAGCGGCACCGGCTGATAGGTGACG
TCGACCAGCACGCGGACGCGCTGCCGCACGTACAGCTGCCGCGCCATCTGCGGGACAGTCGACGACGGAT
AGCGGTTGCCGAAATAGGATTCGAGCCCAGGCACATGGCACTCGGAGAATACCAGGCCGTGGCCTTGCTC
ATCGAAACGATACACCATCACCCGGTCGTAGCCGGTGCACTGCTGAAACAGCAGCACGGTGTCATCGCAC
AGCGCGCGCAGTGAACCCGCCGTGCGGATCCGCTCCAGCGCCGGCGCCAGCGTGCCTGACAGATCGATCG
ACGGGCCGGCACGTTCGAGTTCGATGATCAGCCCGCCTTCCGGAGGCCGATGCATCAGACCGCAGTACTC
CGTAGAGGGATTGCCGATCCGGCAGCGCACCGCGACCGGCATGCCTTCGGCGGTGGGATCGAGATGCGGC
AGGATCTTGATCAACAGATCGCCGTCGATCTCGGCGAGCGGAACGCCGAGTACGCTTCCGAGATTCAGAA
ATTCCGCGGCGTTGGCGCTGGCCTGGATGACGCGATGATCATGTTCGCTGACGACCAGAAGCGCGCCATG
CGGCTGGATCGAGCCGGCGAGGTGGATCTCTTCATGTTCGCAATTCGAATGAGAGGCGGTCCCGAATGCG
GGGCTGCCAGAGGCATGACCTGCTACCATACCTGATCCGGATCCTGAAGCAGAACCGGAGCCAGATCCTC
CACGGTCCTGCTGTCCATAGCCACCGCTGCCACCTCCACCACTCTGGTCTTGATTGCCATAACCGCCACC
ACTGCCACCACCACTACTCATGGAGGATTGATCTTGGCCATAGTTACCTCCACCTCCACCTCCACCTCCA
CCACCACTGCTGCTGTTGTACTGGTTCTGCTGTCCATAGCCCTGAGGGGGATTATAGCTTTGCTGCTGTC
CATAGCTTTGCTGCTGTCCACCATAGCTAGGCTGCTGGCTGTAGCTCCCACTCTGGGGCTGCCCATAGCT
GCTGCTCTGAGAACTGCTACCGTAACTTCCCGAGGTGCTGCTGGGAGCTGGCTGCTGGCCATAGCCAGGA
TAGGAGGACTGCTGCCCGTAAGACGATTGGGAGCTCTGGCTACTGCCATAGCCGCCAGTCGAGCCATATC
CCTGGGGAGTTGACTGAGTTCCATAGCCTGTGTTCTGGCTCTGGCCATAAGAAGAATAGCTGCTCTGGCC
ATAGCCTGAAGTGTCCGTGGACTGGCTATAACCACTGTAACTCTGCTGTCCGTAGGGCTGACTGCTCTGC
TGGGAATAGCCCTGCCCGGGCTGGGTGGGGTAGGCCCCATAGCTTTGGGTTGCTTGTTGGGTATAATCGT
TTGAGGCCATGGTGGCGCTAGCTACCGGTGATCCTCTAGAGTCGACCTGCAGCCCAAGCTTCGTCTAACA
AAAAAGCCAAAAACGGCCAGAATTTAGCGGACAATTTACTAGTCTAACACTGAAAATTACATATTGACCC
AAATGATTACATTTCAAAAGGTGCCTAAAAAACTTCACAAAACACACTCGCCAACCCCGAGCGCATAGTT
CAAAACCGGAGCTTCAGCTACTTAAGAAGATAGGTACATAAAACCGACCAAAGAAACTGACGCCTCACTT
ATCCCTCCCCTCACCAGAGGTCCGGCGCCTGTCGATTCAGGAGAGCCTACCCTAGGCCCGAACCCTGCGT
CCTGCGACGGAGAAAAGCCTACCGCACACCTACCGGCAGGTGGCCCCACCCTGCATTATAAGCCAACAGA
ACGGGTGACGTCACGACACGACGAGGGCGCGCGCTCCCAAAGGTACGGGTGCACTGCCCAACGGCACCGC
CATAACTGCCGCCCCCGCAACAGACGACAAACCGAGTTCTCCAGTCAGTGACAAACTTCACGTCAGGGTC
CCCAGATGGTGCCCCAGCCCATCTCACCCGAATAAGAGCTTTCCCGCATTAGCGAAGGCCTCAAGACCTT
GGGTTCTTGCCGCCCACCATGCCCCCCACCTTGTTTCAACGACCTCACAGCCCGCCTCACAAGCGTCTTC
CATTCAAGACTCGGGAACAGCCGCCATTTTGCTGCGCTCCCCCCAACCCCCAGTTCAGGGCAACCTTGCT
CGCGGACCCAGACTACAGCCCTTGGCGGTCTCTCCACACGCTTCCGTCCCACCGAGCGGCCCGGCGGCCA
CGAAAGCCCCGGCCAGCCCAGCAGCCCGCTACTCACCAAGTGACGATCACAGCGATCCACAAACAAGAAC
CGCGACCCAAATCCCGGCTGCGACGGAACTAGCTGTGCCACACCCGGCGCGTCCTTATATAATCATCGGC
GTTCACCGCCCCACGGAGATCCCTCCGCAGAATCGCCGAGAAGGGACTACTTTTCCTCGCCTGTTCCGCT
CTCTGGAAAGAAAACCAGTGCCCTAGAGTCACCCAAGTCCCGTCCTAAAATGTCCTTCTGCTGATACTGG
GGTTCTAAGGCCGAGTCTTATGAGCAGCGGGCCGCTGTCCTGAGCGTCCGGGCGGAAGGATCAGGACGCT
CGCTGCGCCCTTCGTCTGACGTGGCAGCGCTCGCCGTGAGGAGGGGGGCGCCCGCGGGAGGCGCCAAAAC
CCGGCGCGGAGGCCAGATCTGGAGCCGACACGGGTTAATTAACCAAACTGGATCTCTGCTGTCCCTGTAA
TAAACCCGAAAATTTTGAATTTTTGTAATTTGTTTTTGTAATTCTTTAGTTTGTATGTCTGTTGCTATTA
TGTCTACTATTCTTTCCCCTGCACTGTACCCCCCAATCCCCCCTTTTCTTTTAAAATTGTGGATGAATAC
TGCCATTTGTCTGCAGAATTGGCGCACGCAGTGCCGATCCGTTCACTAATCGAATGGATCTGTCTCTGTC
TCTCTCTCCACCTTCTTCTTCTATTCCTTCGGGCCTGTCGGGTCCCCTCGGGGTTGGGAGGTGGGTCTGA
AACGATAATGGTGAATATCCCTGCCTAACTCTATTCACTATAGAAAGTACAGCAAAAACTATTCTTAAAC
CTACCAAGCCTCCTACTATCATTATGAATAATTTTATATACCACAGCCAATTTGTTATGTTAAACCAATT
CCACAAACTTGCCCATTTATCTA
